Addgene plasmid #136849: pEBTetBl-CLIP-Cep97
Purpose: Mammalian expression of the centrosomal protein Cep97 N-terminally fused to CLIP-tag
Depositing lab: Kai Johnsson. Depositing organization: Swiss Federal Institute of Technology (EPFL). Publication: Selective chemical crosslinking reveals a Cep57-Cep63-Cep152 centrosomal complex. Lukinavicius G, Lavogina D, Orpinell M, Umezawa K, Reymond L, Garin N, Gonczy P, Johnsson K. Curr Biol. 2013 Feb 4;23(3):265-70. doi: 10.1016/j.cub.2012.12.030. Epub 2013 Jan 17. PubMed 23333316.
Backbone
  Vector backbone: pEBTetBl
  Backbone size w/o insert (bp): 10945
  Vector type: Mammalian Expression
  Selectable markers: Blasticidin
Growth in bacteria
  Bacterial resistance: Ampicillin, 100 μg/mL
  Growth temperature: 37°C
  Growth strain: DH5alpha
  Copy number: High Copy
Gene/Insert
  Gene/Insert name: CLIP-Cep97
  Species: H. sapiens (human), Synthetic
  Insert size (bp): 3471
  Entrez Gene: CEP97 (a.k.a. LRRIQ2, FLJ23047, FLJ26462, 2810403B08Rik)
  Promoter: CMV-TetO2
  Tag / fusion protein: FLAG-tag / His-tag (N terminal on insert)
  Cloning method: Gateway Cloning
  Sequencing primers: 5′ CMV_Fwd; 3′ BGH_Rev
Terms and licenses: Academic/Nonprofit Terms; Industry Terms: Not Available to Industry
How to cite: pEBTetBl-CLIP-Cep97 was a gift from Kai Johnsson (Addgene plasmid # 136849 ; http://n2t.net/addgene:136849 ; RRID:Addgene_136849)
