[The description below was written by a language model from this plasmid's Addgene catalogue record and pLannotate feature annotations shown in this document.]
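Description:
pEBTetBl-CLIP-Cep97 is an episomal, tetracycline-regulated mammalian expression plasmid built on the pEBTetBl backbone. In E. coli it is propagated through a high-copy ColE1/pUC-type origin with ampicillin resistance. In mammalian cells it carries the Epstein-Barr virus oriP origin together with an EBNA1 coding sequence, a pairing that allows the plasmid to be retained as a replicating episome rather than requiring integration. Transfected cells are selected with blasticidin through a blasticidin S deaminase cassette driven by the SV40 enhancer/early promoter and ended by an SV40 poly(A) signal. Short fragments of EBV genes, pBR322 tetracycline-resistance sequence and bom appear to be backbone remnants.

The payload is human CEP97, a centrosomal protein that acts with CCP110 as a negative regulator of ciliogenesis, fused at its N terminus to CLIP-tag. The CLIP-tag is annotated as an MGMT fragment because it is an engineered derivative of the human alkyltransferase that covalently reacts with synthetic substrates. A His tag precedes it; the catalogue also lists a FLAG tag, which the feature tables do not annotate. The CEP97 reading frame lies between attB1 and attB2 sites, consistent with Gateway cloning, and is followed by the bGH poly(A) signal. Expression comes from a CMV enhancer/promoter carrying two tet operator sites (CMV-TetO2). A separate cassette with RSV and SV40 promoter elements and a β-globin intron expresses TetR from the same plasmid, so transcription should be repressed until tetracycline or doxycycline is added.

The associated work used selective chemical crosslinking to probe centrosomal protein complexes. The two sequence records differ by about 100 nt, mainly within oriP, but share the same feature layout.
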