Features (pLannotate 1.2.2; 31 found; start..end, strand, type, name):
     85..196     +  polyA_signal   bGH poly(A) signal: bovine growth hormone polyadenylation signal
    737..2526    -  rep_origin     oriP: Epstein-Barr virus oriP replication origin (Yates et al., 2000)
   2527..2745    -  CDS            gL (fragment): GL_EBVB9 - Experimental evidence at protein level: Swiss-Prot protein existence level 1. The heterodimer glycoprotein H-glycoprotein L is required for the fusion of viral and plasma membranes leading to virus entry into the host cell. Acts as a functional inhibitor of gH and maintains gH in an inhibited form. Upon binding to host integrins, gL dissociates from gH leading to activation of the viral fusion glycoproteins gB and gH. Fusion of EBV with B-lymphocytes requires the additional receptor- binding protein gp42, which forms a complex with gH/gL. The heterodimer gH/gL targets also host EPHA
   2828..4755    -  CDS            EBNA1 (fragment): Epstein-Barr nuclear antigen 1, also known as EBNA-1 crucial for latent viral infection, and for episomal amplification of vectors containing the oriP origin (Okita et al., 2013)
   4793..5137    -  CDS            BRRF2_EBVB9 (fragment): Protein inferred from homology: Swiss-Prot protein existence level 3. From Epstein-Barr virus (strain B95-8) (HHV-4) (Human herpesvirus 4).
   5140..5163    -  promoter       tet promoter (fragment): E. coli promoter for tetracycline efflux protein gene
   5276..5380    +  promoter       AmpR promoter: bla
   5381..6241    +  CDS            AmpR: β-lactamase; bla; confers resistance to ampicillin, carbenicillin, and related antibiotics
   6412..7000    +  rep_origin     ori: high-copy-number ColE1/pMB1/pBR322/pUC origin of replication
   7046..7169    -  CDS            TcR (fragment): tetracycline efflux protein; tet; confers resistance to tetracycline
   7207..7504    +  promoter       SV40 promoter: SV40 enhancer and early promoter
   7526..7908    +  CDS            BSD (fragment): blasticidin S deaminase; Aspergillus terreus BSD; confers resistance to blasticidin
   7952..8086    +  polyA_signal   SV40 poly(A) signal: SV40 polyadenylation signal
   8208..8260    -  misc_feature   bom (fragment): basis of mobility region from pBR322
   8391..8484    +  ncRNA          Retro dr1: Accession: RF00214 - Retrovirus direct repeat 1 (dr1)
   8520..8781    +  promoter       RSV promoter: Rous sarcoma virus enhancer/promoter
   8807..8867    +  promoter       SV40 promoter (fragment): SV40 early promoter
   8898..9470    +  intron         β-globin intron: intron from rabbit β-globin gene
   9525..9543    +  promoter       T7 promoter: promoter for bacteriophage T7 RNA polymerase
   9554..10174   +  CDS            tetR: TETR2_ECOLX - Experimental evidence at protein level: Swiss-Prot protein existence level 1. TetR is the repressor of the tetracycline resistance element; its N-terminal region forms a helix-turn-helix structure and binds DNA. Binding of tetracycline to TetR reduces the repressor affinity for the tetracycline resistance gene (tetA) promoter operator sites. From Escherichia coli.
  10216..10337   +  polyA_signal   SV40 poly(A) signal: SV40 polyadenylation signal
  10392..10771   +  enhancer       CMV enhancer: human cytomegalovirus immediate early enhancer
  10772..10975   +  promoter       CMV promoter: human cytomegalovirus (CMV) immediate early promoter
  10977..10996   +  promoter       PLtetO-1 promoter (fragment): modified phage lambda PL promoter with tet operator sites (Lutz and Bujard, 1997)
  10998..11017   +  promoter       PLtetO-1 promoter (fragment): modified phage lambda PL promoter with tet operator sites (Lutz and Bujard, 1997)
  11025..11058   +  promoter       TRE3GV promoter (fragment): 3rd-generation Tet-responsive promoter that can be activated by binding of Tet-On® 3G, optimized for retroviral and lentiviral vectors
  11174..11191   +  CDS            9xHis (fragment): 9xHis affinity tag
  11192..11734   +  CDS            MGMT (fragment): MGMT_HUMAN - Experimental evidence at protein level: Swiss-Prot protein existence level 1. Involved in the cellular defense against the biological effects of O6-methylguanine (O6-MeG) and O4-methylthymine (O4-MeT) in DNA. Repairs the methylated nucleobase in DNA by stoichiometrically transferring the methyl group to a cysteine residue in the enzyme. This is a suicide reaction: the enzyme is irreversibly inactivated. From Homo sapiens (Human).
  11777..11801   +  protein_bind   attB1: mutant version of attB; recombination site for the Gateway® BP reaction BP Clonase™
  11804..14398   +  CDS            CEP97: CEP97_HUMAN - Also known as LRRIQ2. Experimental evidence at protein level: Swiss-Prot protein existence level 1. Acts as a key negative regulator of ciliogenesis in collaboration with CCP110 by capping the mother centriole thereby preventing cilia formation. Required for recruitment of CCP110 to the centrosome. From Homo sapiens (Human).
  14406..14      -  protein_bind   attB2 (across the origin): mutant version of attB; recombination site for the Gateway® BP reaction BP Clonase™
>Addgene plasmid #136849 | pEBTetBl-CLIP-Cep97 | depositor full sequence | sequence record 264126 | Full Sequence
TTGTACAAAGTGGTGATGGCAGCTAGCGGCGCGCCCGGCCGCTCGAGTCTAGAGGGCCCGTTTAAACCCG
CTGATCAGCCTCGACTGTGCCTTCTAGTTGCCAGCCATCTGTTGTTTGCCCCTCCCCCGTGCCTTCCTTG
ACCCTGGAAGGTGCCACTCCCACTGTCCTTTCCTAATAAAATGAGGAAATTGCATCGCATTGTCTGAGTA
GGTGTCATTCTATTCTGGGGGGTGGGGTGGGGCAGGACAGCAAGGGGGAGGATTGGGAAGACAATAGCAG
GCTAGAGGATCGATCCCCGCCCCGGACGAACTAAACCTGACTACGACATCTCTGCCCCTTCTTCGCGGGG
CAGTGCATGTAATCCCTTCAGTTGGTTGGTACAACTTGCCAACTGGGCCCTGTTCCACATGTGACACGGG
GGGGGACCAAACACAAAGGGGTTCTCTGACTGTAGTTGACATCCTTATAAATGGATGTGCACATTTGCCA
ACACTGAGTGGCTTTCATCCTGGAGCAGACTTTGCAGTCTGTGGACTGCAACACAACATTGCCTTTATGT
GTAACTCTTGGCTGAAGCTCTTACACCAATGCTGGGGGACATGTACCTCCCAGGGGCCCAGGAAGACTAC
GGGAGGCTACACCAACGTCAATCAGAGGGGCCTGTGTAGCTACCGATAAGCGGACCCTCAAGAGGGCATT
AGCAATAGTGTTTATAAGGCCCCCTTGTTAACCCTAAACGGGTAGCATATGCTTCCCGGGTAGTAGTATA
TACTATCCAGACTAACCCTAATTCAATAGCATATGTTACCCAACGGGAAGCATATGCTATCGAATTAGGG
TTAGTAAAAGGGTCCTAAGGAACAGCGATATCTCCCACCCCATGAGCTGTCACGGTTTTATTTACATGGG
GTCAGGATTCCACGAGGGTAGTGAACCATTTTAGTCACAAGGGCAGTGGCTGAAGATCAAGGAGCGGGCA
GTGAACTCTCCTGAATCTTCGCCTGCTTCTTCATTCTCCTTCGTTTAGCTAATAGAATAACTGCTGAGTT
GTGAACAGTAAGGTGTATGTGAGGTGCTCGAAAACAAGGTTTCAGGTGACGCCCCCAGAATAAAATTTGG
ACGGGGGGTTCAGTGGTGGCATTGTGCTATGACACCAATATAACCCTCACAAACCCCTTGGGCAATAAAT
ACTAGTGTAGGAATGAAACATTCTGAATATCTTTAACAATAGAAATCCATGGGGTGGGGACAAGCCGTAA
AGACTGGATGTCCATCTCACACGAATTTATGGCTATGGGCAACACATAATCCTAGTGCAATATGATACTG
GGGTTATTAAGATGTGTCCCAGGCAGGGACCAAGACAGGTGAACCATGTTGTTACACTCTATTTGTAACA
AGGGGAAAGAGAGTGGACGCCGACAGCAGCGGACTCCACTGGTTGTCTCTAACACCCCCGAAAATTAAAC
GGGGCTCCACGCCAATGGGGCCCATAAACAAAGACAAGTGGCCACTCTTTTTTTTGAAATTGTGGAGTGG
GGGCACGCGTCAGCCCCCACACGCCGCCCTGCGGTTTTGGACTGTAAAATAAGGGTGTAATAACTTGGCT
GATTGTAACCCCGCTAACCACTGCGGTCAAACCACTTGCCCACAAAACCACTAATGGCACCCCGGGGAAT
ACCTGCATAAGTAGGTGGGCGGGCCAAGATAGGGGCGCGATTGCTGCGATCTGGAGGACAAATTACACAC
ACTTGCGCCTGAGCGCCAAGCACAGGGTTGTTGGTCCTCATATTCACGAGGTCGCTGAGAGCACGGTGGG
CTAATGTTGCCATGGGTAGCATATACTACCCAAATATCTGGATAGCATATGCTATCCTAATCTATATCTG
GGTAGCATAGGCTATCCTAATCTATATCTGGGTAGCATATGCTATCCTAATCTATATCTGGGTAGTATAT
GCTATCCTAATTTATATCTGGGTAGCATAGGCTATCCTAATCTATATCTGGGTAGCATATGCTATCCTAA
TCTATATCTGGGTAGTATATGCTATCCTAATCTGTATCCGGGTAGCATATGCTATCCTAATAGAGATTAG
GGTAGTATATGCTATCCTAATTTATATCTGGGTAGCATATACTACCCAAATATCTGGATAGCATATGCTA
TCCTAATCTATATCTGGGTAGCATATGCTATCCTAATCTATATCTGGGTAGCATAGGCTATCCTAATCTA
TATCTGGGTAGCATATGCTATCCTAATCTATATCTGGGTAGTATATGCTATCCTAATTTATATCTGGGTA
GCATAGGCTATCCTAATCTATATCTGGGTAGCATATGCTATCCTAATCTATATCTGGGTAGTATATGCTA
TCCTAATCTGTATCCGGGTAGCATATGCTATCCTCATGCATATACAGTCAGCATATGATACCCAGTAGTA
GAGTGGGAGTGCTATCCTTTGCATATGCCGCCACCTCCCAAGGGGGCGTGAATTTTCGCTGCTTGTCCTT
TTCCTGCTGGTTGCTCCCATTCTTAGGTGAATTTAAGGAGGCCAGGCTAAAGCCGTCGCATGTCTGATTG
CTCACCAGGTAAATGTCGCTAATGTTTTCCAACGCGAGAAGGTGTTGAGCGCGGAGCTGAGTGACGTGAC
AACATGGGTATGCCCAATTGCCCCATGTTGGGAGGACGAAAATGGTGACAAGACAGATGGCCAGAAATAC
ACCAACAGCACGCATGATGTCTACTGGGGATTTATTCTTTAGTGCGGGGGAATACACGGCTTTTAATACG
ATTGAGGGCGTCTCCTAACAAGTTACATCACTCCTGCCCTTCCTCACCCTCATCTCCATCACCTCCTTCA
TCTCCGTCATCTCCGTCATCACCCTCCGCGGCAGCCCCTTCCACCATAGGTGGAAACCAGGGAGGCAAAT
CTACTCCATCGTCAAAGCTGCACACAGTCACCCTGATATTGCAGGTAGGAGCGGGCTTTGTCATAACAAG
GTCCTTAATCGCATCCTTCAAAACCTCAGCAAATATATGAGTTTGTAAAAAGACCATGAAATAACAGACA
ATGGACTCCCTTAGCGGGCCAGGTTGTGGGCCGGGTCCAGGGGCCATTCCAAAGGGGAGACGACTCAATG
GTGTAAGACGACATTGTGGAATAGCAAGGGCAGTTCCTCGCCTTAGGTTGTAAAGGGAGGTCTTACTACC
TCCATATACGAACACACCGGCGACCCAAGTTCCTTCGTCGGTAGTCCTTTCTACGTGACTCCTAGCCAGG
AGAGCTCTTAAACCTTCTGCAATGTTCTCAAATTTCGGGTTGGAACCTCCTTGACCACGATGCTTTTCCA
AACCACCCTCCTTTTTTGCGCCCTGCCTCCATCACCCTGACCCCGGGGTCCAGTGCTTGGGCCTTCTCCT
GGGTCATCTGCGGGGCCCTGCTCTATCGCTCCCGGGGGCACGTCAGGCTCACCATCTGGGCCACCTTCTT
GGTGGTATTCAAAATAATCGGCTTCCCCTACAGGGTGGAAAAATGGCCTTCTACCTGGAGGGGGCCTGCG
CGGTGGAGACCCGGATGATGATGACTGACTACTGGGACTCCTGGGCCTCTTTTCTCCACGTCCACGACCT
CTCCCCCTGGCTCTTTCACGACTTCCCCCCCTGGCTCTTTCACGTCCTCTACCCCGGCGGCCTCCACTAC
CTCCTCGACCCCGGCCTCCACTACCTCCTCGACCCCGGCCTCCACTGCCTCCTCGACCCCGGCCTCCACC
TCCTGCTCCTGCCCCTCCTGCTCCTGCCCCTCCTCCTGCTCCTGCCCCTCCTGCCCCTCCTGCTCCTGCC
CCTCCTGCCCCTCCTGCTCCTGCCCCTCCTGCCCCTCCTGCTCCTGCCCCTCCTGCCCCTCCTCCTGCTC
CTGCCCCTCCTGCCCCTCCTCCTGCTCCTGCCCCTCCTGCCCCTCCTGCTCCTGCCCCTCCTGCCCCTCC
TGCTCCTGCCCCTCCTGCCCCTCCTGCTCCTGCCCCTCCTGCTCCTGCCCCTCCTGCTCCTGCCCCTCCT
GCTCCTGCCCCTCCTGCCCCTCCTGCCCCTCCTCCTGCTCCTGCCCCTCCTGCTCCTGCCCCTCCTGCCC
CTCCTGCCCCTCCTGCTCCTGCCCCTCCTCCTGCTCCTGCCCCTCCTGCCCCTCCTGCCCCTCCTCCTGC
TCCTGCCCCTCCTGCCCCTCCTCCTGCTCCTGCCCCTCCTCCTGCTCCTGCCCCTCCTGCCCCTCCTGCC
CCTCCTCCTGCTCCTGCCCCTCCTGCCCCTCCTCCTGCTCCTGCCCCTCCTCCTGCTCCTGCCCCTCCTG
CCCCTCCTGCCCCTCCTCCTGCTCCTGCCCCTCCTCCTGCTCCTGCCCCTCCTGCCCCTCCTGCCCCTCC
TGCCCCTCCTCCTGCTCCTGCCCCTCCTCCTGCTCCTGCCCCTCCTGCTCCTGCCCCTCCCGCTCCTGCT
CCTGCTCCTGTTCCACCGTGGGTCCCTTTGCAGCCAATGCAACTTGGACGTTTTTGGGGTCTCCGGACAC
CATCTCTATGTCTTGGCCCTGATCCTGAGCCGCCCGGGGCTCCTGGTCTTCCGCCTCCTCGTCCTCGTCC
TCTTCCCCGTCCTCGTCCATGGTTATCACCCCCTCTTCTTTGAGGTCCACTGCCGCCGGAGCCTTCTGGT
CCAGATGTGTCTCCCTTCTCTCCTAGGCCATTTCCAGGTCCTGTACCTGGCCCCTCGTCAGACATGATTC
ACACTAAAAGAGATCAATAGACATCTTTATTAGACGACGCTCAGTGAATACAGGGAGTGCAGACTCCTGC
CCCCTCCAACAGCCCCCCCACCCTCATCCCCTTCATGGTCGCTGTCAGACAGATCCAGGTCTGAAAATTC
CCCATCCTCCGAACCATCCTCGTCCTCATCACCAATTACTCGCAGCCCGGAAAACTCCCGCTGAACATCC
TCAAGATTTGCGTCCTGAGCCTCAAGCCAGGCCTCAAATTCCTCGTCCCCCTTTTTGCTGGACGGTAGGG
ATGGGGATTCTCGGGACCCCTCCTCTTCCTCTTCAAGGTCACCAGACAGAGATGCTACTGGGGCAACGGA
AGAAAAGCTGGGTGCGGCCTGTGAGGATCAGCTTATCGATGATAAGCTGTCAAACATGAGAATTCTTGAA
GACGAAAGGGCCTCGTGATACGCCTATTTTTATAGGTTAATGTCATGATAATAATGGTTTCTTAGACGTC
AGGTGGCACTTTTCGGGGAAATGTGCGCGGAACCCCTATTTGTTTATTTTTCTAAATACATTCAAATATG
TATCCGCTCATGAGACAATAACCCTGATAAATGCTTCAATAATATTGAAAAAGGAAGAGTATGAGTATTC
AACATTTCCGTGTCGCCCTTATTCCCTTTTTTGCGGCATTTTGCCTTCCTGTTTTTGCTCACCCAGAAAC
GCTGGTGAAAGTAAAAGATGCTGAAGATCAGTTGGGTGCACGAGTGGGTTACATCGAACTGGATCTCAAC
AGCGGTAAGATCCTTGAGAGTTTTCGCCCCGAAGAACGTTTTCCAATGATGAGCACTTTTAAAGTTCTGC
TATGTGGCGCGGTATTATCCCGTGTTGACGCCGGGCAAGAGCAACTCGGTCGCCGCATACACTATTCTCA
GAATGACTTGGTTGAGTACTCACCAGTCACAGAAAAGCATCTTACGGATGGCATGACAGTAAGAGAATTA
TGCAGTGCTGCCATAACCATGAGTGATAACACTGCGGCCAACTTACTTCTGACAACGATCGGAGGACCGA
AGGAGCTAACCGCTTTTTTGCACAACATGGGGGATCATGTAACTCGCCTTGATCGTTGGGAACCGGAGCT
GAATGAAGCCATACCAAACGACGAGCGTGACACCACGATGCCTGCAGCAATGGCAACAACGTTGCGCAAA
CTATTAACTGGCGAACTACTTACTCTAGCTTCCCGGCAACAATTAATAGACTGGATGGAGGCGGATAAAG
TTGCAGGACCACTTCTGCGCTCGGCCCTTCCGGCTGGCTGGTTTATTGCTGATAAATCTGGAGCCGGTGA
GCGTGGGTCTCGCGGTATCATTGCAGCACTGGGGCCAGATGGTAAGCCCTCCCGTATCGTAGTTATCTAC
ACGACGGGGAGTCAGGCAACTATGGATGAACGAAATAGACAGATCGCTGAGATAGGTGCCTCACTGATTA
AGCATTGGTAACTGTCAGACCAAGTTTACTCATATATACTTTAGATTGATTTAAAACTTCATTTTTAATT
TAAAAGGATCTAGGTGAAGATCCTTTTTGATAATCTCATGACCAAAATCCCTTAACGTGAGTTTTCGTTC
CACTGAGCGTCAGACCCCGTAGAAAAGATCAAAGGATCTTCTTGAGATCCTTTTTTTCTGCGCGTAATCT
GCTGCTTGCAAACAAAAAAACCACCGCTACCAGCGGTGGTTTGTTTGCCGGATCAAGAGCTACCAACTCT
TTTTCCGAAGGTAACTGGCTTCAGCAGAGCGCAGATACCAAATACTGTCCTTCTAGTGTAGCCGTAGTTA
GGCCACCACTTCAAGAACTCTGTAGCACCGCCTACATACCTCGCTCTGCTAATCCTGTTACCAGTGGCTG
CTGCCAGTGGCGATAAGTCGTGTCTTACCGGGTTGGACTCAAGACGATAGTTACCGGATAAGGCGCAGCG
GTCGGGCTGAACGGGGGGTTCGTGCACACAGCCCAGCTTGGAGCGAACGACCTACACCGAACTGAGATAC
CTACAGCGTGAGCTATGAGAAAGCGCCACGCTTCCCGAAGGGAGAAAGGCGGACAGGTATCCGGTAAGCG
GCAGGGTCGGAACAGGAGAGCGCACGAGGGAGCTTCCAGGGGGAAACGCCTGGTATCTTTATAGTCCTGT
CGGGTTTCGCCACCTCTGACTTGAGCGTCGATTTTTGTGATGCTCGTCAGGGGGGCGGAGCCTATGGAAA
AACGCCAGCAACGCGGCCTTTTTACGGTTCCTGGCCTTTTGCTGGCCTTGAAGCTGTCCCTGATGGTCGT
CATCTACCTGCCTGGACAGCATGGCCTGCAACGCGGGCATCCCGATGCCGCCGGAAGCGAGAAGAATCAT
AATGGGGAAGGCCATCCAGCCTCGCGTCGAACTAGATGATCCGGCTGTGGAATGTGTGTCAGTTAGGGTG
TGGAAAGTCCCCAGGCTCCCCAGCAGGCAGAAGTATGCAAAGCATGCATCTCAATTAGTCAGCAACCAGG
TGTGGAAAGTCCCCAGGCTCCCCAGCAGGCAGAAGTATGCAAAGCATGCATCTCAATTAGTCAGCAACCA
TAGTCCCGCCCCTAACTCCGCCCATCCCGCCCCTAACTCCGCCCAGTTCCGCCCATTCTCCGCCCCATGG
CTGACTAATTTTTTTTATTTATGCAGAGGCCGAGGCCGCCTCGGCCTCTGAGCTATTCCAGAAGTAGTGA
GGAGGCTTTTTTGGAGGGTGACCGCCACGACCGGTATGGCCAAGCCTTTGTCTCAAGAAGAATCCACCCT
CATTGAAAGAGCAACGGCTACAATCAACAGCATCCCCATCTCTGAAGACTACAGCGTCGCCAGCGCAGCT
CTCTCTAGCGACGGCCGCATCTTCACTGGTGTCAATGTATATCATTTTACTGGGGGACCTTGTGCAGAAC
TCGTGGTGCTGGGCACTGCTGCTGCTGCGGCAGCTGGCAACCTGACTTGTATCGTCGCGATCGGAAATGA
GAACAGGGGCATCTTGAGCCCCTGCGGACGGTGCCGACAGGTGCTTCTCGATCTGCATCCTGGGATCAAA
GCCATAGTGAAGGACAGTGATGGACAGCCGACGGCAGTTGGGATTCGTGAATTGCTGCCCTCTGGTTACG
GTCCGACGCGGCCCGACGGGTCCGAGGGGGGTCGACCTCGAAACTTGTTTATTGCAGCTTATAATGGTTA
CAAATAAAGCAATAGCATCACAAATTTCACAAATAAAGCATTTTTTTCACTGCATTCTAGTTGTGGTTTG
TCCAAACTCATCAATGTATCTTATCATGTCTGGATCTGATCCGAACCCCTTCCTCGACCAATTCTCATGT
TTGACAGCTTATCATCGCAGATCCGGGCAACGTTGTTGCCATTGCTCGACCAATTCTCATGTTTGACAGC
TTATCATCGCAGATCCGTATGGTGCACTCTCAGTACAATCTGCTCTGATGCCGCATAGTTAAGCCAGTAT
CTGCTCCCTGCTTGTGTGTTGGAGGTCGCTGAGTAGTGCGCGAGCAAAATTTAAGCTACAACAAGGCAAG
GCTTGACCGACAATTGCATGAAGAATCTGCTTAGGGTTAGGCGTTTTGCGCTGCTTCGCGATGTACGGGC
CAGATATACGCGTATCTGAGGGGACTAGGGTGTGTTTAGGCGAAAAGCGGGGCTTCGGTTGTACGCGGTT
AGGAGTCCCCTCAGGATATAGTAGTTTCGCTTTTGCATAGGGAGGGGGAAATGTAGTCTTATGCAATACT
CTTGTAGTCTTGCAACATGGTAACGATGAGTTAGCAACATGCCTTACAAGGAGAGAAAAAGCACCGTGCA
TGCCGATTGGTGGAAGTAAGGTGGTACGATCGTGCCTTATTAGGAAGGCAACAGACGGGTCTGACATGGA
TTGGACGAACCACTGAATTCCGCATTGCAGAGATATTGTATTTAAGTGCCTAGCTCGATACAATAAACGC
CATTTGACCATTCACCACATTGGTGTGCACCTCCAAGCTGGCCGGGGATCCTCTAGGGCCTCTGAGCTAT
TCCAGAAGTAGTGAAGAGGCTTTTTTGGAGGCCTAGGCTTTTGCAAAAAGCTCCGGATCGATCCTGAGAA
CTTCAGGGTGAGTTTGGGGACCCTTGATTGTTCTTTCTTTTTCGCTATTGTAAAATTCATGTTATATGGA
GGGGGCAAAGTTTTCAGGGTGTTGTTTAGAATGGGAAGATGTCCCTTGTATCACCATGGACCCTCATGAT
AATTTTGTTTCTTTCACTTTCTACTCTGTTGACAACCATTGTCTCCTCTTATTTTCTTTTCATTTTCTGT
AACTTTTTCGTTAAACTTTAGCTTGCATTTGTAACGAATTTTTAAATTCACTTTTGTTTATTTGTCAGAT
TGTAAGTACTTTCTCTAATCACTTTTTTTTCAAGGCAATCAGGGTATATTATATTGTACTTCAGCACAGT
TTTAGAGAACAATTGTTATAATTAAATGATAAGGTAGAATATTTCTGCATATAAATTCTGGCTGGCGTGG
AAATATTCTTATTGGTAGAAACAACTACATCCTGGTCATCATCCTGCCTTTCTCTTTATGGTTACAATGA
TATACACTGTTTGAGATGAGGATAAAATACTCTGAGTCCAAACCGGGCCCCTCTGCTAACCATGTTCATG
CCTTCTTCTTTTTCCTACAGCTCCTGGGCAACGTGCTGGTTATTGTGCTGTCTCATCATTTTGGCAAAGA
ATTGTAATACGACTCACTATAGGGCGAATTGATATGTCTAGATTAGATAAAAGTAAAGTGATTAACAGCG
CATTAGAGCTGCTTAATGAGGTCGGAATCGAAGGTTTAACAACCCGTAAACTCGCCCAGAAGCTAGGTGT
AGAGCAGCCTACATTGTATTGGCATGTAAAAAATAAGCGGGCTTTGCTCGACGCCTTAGCCATTGAGATG
TTAGATAGGCACCATACTCACTTTTGCCCTTTAGAAGGGGAAAGCTGGCAAGATTTTTTACGTAATAACG
CTAAAAGTTTTAGATGTGCTTTACTAAGTCATCGCGATGGAGCAAAAGTACATTTAGGTACACGGCCTAC
AGAAAAACAGTATGAAACTCTCGAAAATCAATTAGCCTTTTTATGCCAACAAGGTTTTTCACTAGAGAAT
GCATTATATGCACTCAGCGCTGTGGGGCATTTTACTTTAGGTTGCGTATTGGAAGATCAAGAGCATCAAG
TCGCTAAAGAAGAAAGGGAAACACCTACTACTGATAGTATGCCGCCATTATTACGACAAGCTATCGAATT
ATTTGATCACCAAGGTGCAGAGCCAGCCTTCTTATTCGGCCTTGAATTGATCATATGCGGATTAGAAAAA
CAACTTAAATGTGAAAGTGGGTCCGCGTACAGCGGATCCCGGGAATTCAGATCTTATTAAAGCAGAACTT
GTTTATTGCAGCTTATAATGGTTACAAATAAAGCAATAGCATCACAAATTTCACAAATAAAGCATTTTTT
TCACTGCATTCTAGTTGTGGTTTGTCCAAACTCATCAATGTATCTTATCATGTCTGGTCGAATCCATGGC
GCAGAACTGGTAGGTATGGAAGATCCGCGTTGACATTGATTATTGACTAGTTATTAATAGTAATCAATTA
CGGGGTCATTAGTTCATAGCCCATATATGGAGTTCCGCGTTACATAACTTACGGTAAATGGCCCGCCTGG
CTGACCGCCCAACGACCCCCGCCCATTGACGTCAATAATGACGTATGTTCCCATAGTAACGCCAATAGGG
ACTTTCCATTGACGTCAATGGGTGGAGTATTTACGGTAAACTGCCCACTTGGCAGTACATCAAGTGTATC
ATATGCCAAGTACGCCCCCTATTGACGTCAATGACGGTAAATGGCCCGCCTGGCATTATGCCCAGTACAT
GACCTTATGGGACTTTCCTACTTGGCAGTACATCTACGTATTAGTCATCGCTATTACCATGGTGATGCGG
TTTTGGCAGTACATCAATGGGCGTGGATAGCGGTTTGACTCACGGGGATTTCCAAGTCTCCACCCCATTG
ACGTCAATGGGAGTTTGTTTTGGCACCAAAATCAACGGGACTTTCCAAAATGTCGTAACAACTCCGCCCC
ATTGACGCAAATGGGCGGTAGGCGTGTACGGTGGGAGGTCTATATAAGCAGAGCTCTCCCTATCAGTGAT
AGAGATCTCCCTATCAGTGATAGAGATCGTCGACGAGCTCGTTTAGTGAACCGTCAGATCGCCTGGAGAC
GCCATCCACGCTGTTTTGACCTCCATAGAAGACACCGGGACCGATCCAGCCTCCGGACTCTAGCGTTTAA
ACTTAAGCTTACCACCATGGATTATAAAGACGATGATGACAAGCACCACCACCACCACCACGACAAGGAT
TGTGAAATGAAACGCACCACACTGGACAGCCCTTTGGGGAAGCTGGAGCTGTCTGGTTGTGAGCAGGGTC
TGCACGAAATAATTTTTCTGGGCAAGGGGACGTCTGCAGCTGATGCCGTGGAGGTCCCAGCCCCCGCTGC
GGTTCTCGGAGGTCCGGAGCCCCTGATACAGGCTACAGCCTGGCTGAATGCCTATTTCCACCAGCCCGAG
GCTATCGAAGAGTTCCCCGTGCCGGCTCTTCACCATCCCGTTTTCCAGCAAGAGTCGTTCACCAGACAGG
TGTTATGGAAGCTGCTGAAGGTTGTGAAATTCGGAGAAGTGATTTCTGAGTCACACTTAGCAGCCCTGGT
AGGCAACCCCGCAGCCACGGCAGCAGTGAATACGGCACTGGATGGCAATCCTGTCCCTATCCTGATCCCG
TGCCACAGAGTGGTCCAGGGGGATTCGGATGTGGGGCCGTACCTTGGTGGACTGGCCGTGAAGGAATGGC
TTCTGGCCCATGAAGGCCACCGGTTGGGGAAGCCAGGCTTGGGATTCGAACTGGAGGTGCTGTTCCAGGG
CCCCGGTACCGCCATCACAAGTTTGTACAAAAAAGCAGGCTTAATGGCGGTGGCGCGCGTGGACGCGGCT
TTGCCTCCCGGAGAAGGATCAGTGGTCAATTGGTCAGGACAGGGACTACAGAAATTAGGTCCAAATTTAC
CCTGTGAAGCTGATATTCACACTTTGATTCTGGATAAAAATCAGATTATTAAATTGGAAAATCTGGAGAA
ATGCAAACGATTAATACAGTTATCAGTAGCTAATAATCGGCTGGTTCGGATGATGGGTGTGGCCAAGCTG
ACGTTGCTTCGTGTATTAAATTTGCCTCATAATAGCATTGGCTGTGTGGAAGGGCTAAAGGAACTAGTAC
ATCTGGAATGGCTGAATTTGGCAGGAAATAATCTTAAGGCCATGGAACAGATCAATAGCTGCACAGCTCT
ACAGCATCTCGATTTATCAGACAATAATATATCCCAGATAGGTGATCTATCTAAATTGGTATCCCTGAAA
ACCCTGCTTTTACATGGAAACATCATCACCTCTCTTAGAATGGCACCTGCTTACCTACCCAGAAGTCTTG
CTATACTTTCTTTGGCAGAAAATGAAATCCGAGACTTAAATGAGATCTCTTTTTTGGCATCCTTAACTGA
ATTGGAACAGTTGTCGATTATGAACAATCCTTGTGTGATGGCAACACCATCCATCCCAGGATTTGACTAT
CGGCCGTACATCGTCAGCTGGTGCCTAAACCTCAGAGTCCTAGATGGATATGTGATTTCTCAGAAGGAAA
GTTTGAAAGCTGAATGGCTCTATAGTCAAGGCAAGGGGAGAGCATATCGGCCTGGCCAGCACATCCAGCT
TGTCCAATATCTGGCTACAGTCTGCCCCCTCACTTCTACACTAGGTCTTCAAACTGCAGAGGATGCCAAA
CTAGAGAAGATTTTGAGCAAACAGAGGTTTCACCAGAGGCAGTTGATGAACCAAAGCCAAAATGAAGAGT
TGTCTCCTCTTGTTCCTGTTGAAACAAGGGCATCCCTTATTCCTGAGCATTCAAGCCCTGTTCAAGATTG
CCAGATATCCCAGGAAAGTGAACCCGTCATTCAAGTGAATTCTTGGGTTGGGATAAACAGTAATGATGAT
CAGTTATTTGCGGTTAAGAATAATTTTCCAGCCTCTGTACACACTACGAGATATTCTCGAAATGATCTGC
ACCTGGAAGACATACAGACGGATGAGGACAAGTTAAACTGTAGTCTTCTCTCTTCAGAGTCTACTTTTAT
GCCAGTTGCATCAGGACTGTCTCCACTATCACCTACAGTTGAGCTGAGGCTGCAGGGCATTAACTTGGGC
CTAGAAGATGATGGTGTTGCAGATGAATCTGTGAAAGGGCTGGAAAGCCAGGTGTTGGATAAGGAAGAGG
AACAGCCTTTATGGGCTGCAAATGAGAATTCTGTTCAAATGATGAGAAGTGAAATCAATACAGAGGTAAA
TGAGAAAGCTGGACTATTACCTTGTCCTGAGCCAACAATAATCAGTGCTATCTTGAAGGATGATAACCAC
AGTCTTACATTTTTTCCTGAGTCAACTGAGCAGAAACAATCAGACATAAAGAAACCAGAAAATACACAAC
CAGAAAATAAAGAAACCATATCTCAAGCAACTTCAGAGAAACTTCCCATGATTTTAACCCAGAGATCTGT
TGCTTTGGGACAAGACAAAGTTGCCCTTCAGAAATTAAATGATGCAGCCACCAAGCTTCAGGCCTGTTGG
CGGGGATTTTATGCCAGGAACTACAACCCTCAAGCCAAAGATGTGCGTTACGAAATCCGGCTACGCAGAA
TGCAAGAGCACATTGTCTGCTTAACTGATGAAATAAGGAGATTACGAAAAGAAAGAGATGAAGAACGTAT
TAAAAAATTTGTACAAGAAGAAGCTTTCAGATTCCTTTGGAACCAGGTAAGGTCTCTACAGGTTTGGCAA
CAGACAGTGGACCAGCGTCTAAGTTCCTGGCATACTGATGTTCCTCCTATATCAAGTACTCTTGTGCCAT
CGAAACATCCATTATTTACCCAAAGCCAGGAGTCCTCTTGTGATCAAAATGCTGATTGGTTTATTGCTTC
TGATGTAGCTCCTCAAGAGAAATCATTACCAGAATTTCCAGACTCTGGTTTTCATTCCTCTCTAACAGAA
CAAGTTCATTCATTGCAGCATTCTTTGGATTTTGAGAAAAGTTCCACAGAAGGCAGTGAAAGCTCCATAA
TGGGGAATTCCATTGACACAGTCAGATATGGCAAAGAATCAGATTTAGGGGATGTTAGTGAAGAACATGG
TGAATGGAATAAGGAAAGCTCAAATAACGAGCAGGACAATAGTCTGCTTGAACAGTATTTAACTTCAGTT
CAACAGCTGGAAGATGCTGATGAGAGGACCAATTTTGATACAGAGACAAGAGATAGCAAACTTCACATTG
CTTGTTTCCCAGTACAGTTAGATACATTGTCTGACGGTGCTTCTGTAGATGAGAGTCATGGCATATCTCC
TCCTTTGCAAGGTGAAATTAGCCAGACACAAGAGAATTCTAAATTAAATGCAGAAGTTCAAGGGCAGCAG
CCAGAATGTGATTCTACATTTCAGCTATTGCATGTTGGTGTTACTGTGTAATGATACCCAGCTTTC
