Features (pLannotate 1.2.2; 31 found; start..end, strand, type, name):
     85..196     +  polyA_signal   bGH poly(A) signal: bovine growth hormone polyadenylation signal
    737..2294    -  rep_origin     oriP (fragment): Epstein-Barr virus oriP replication origin (Yates et al., 2000)
   2407..2625    -  CDS            gL (fragment): GL_EBVB9 - Experimental evidence at protein level: Swiss-Prot protein existence level 1. The heterodimer glycoprotein H-glycoprotein L is required for the fusion of viral and plasma membranes leading to virus entry into the host cell. Acts as a functional inhibitor of gH and maintains gH in an inhibited form. Upon binding to host integrins, gL dissociates from gH leading to activation of the viral fusion glycoproteins gB and gH. Fusion of EBV with B-lymphocytes requires the additional receptor- binding protein gp42, which forms a complex with gH/gL. The heterodimer gH/gL targets also host EPHA
   2708..4633    -  CDS            EBNA1: Epstein-Barr nuclear antigen 1, also known as EBNA-1 crucial for latent viral infection, and for episomal amplification of vectors containing the oriP origin (Okita et al., 2013)
   4671..5015    -  CDS            BRRF2_EBVB9 (fragment): Protein inferred from homology: Swiss-Prot protein existence level 3. From Epstein-Barr virus (strain B95-8) (HHV-4) (Human herpesvirus 4).
   5018..5041    -  promoter       tet promoter (fragment): E. coli promoter for tetracycline efflux protein gene
   5154..5258    +  promoter       AmpR promoter: bla
   5259..6119    +  CDS            AmpR: β-lactamase; bla; confers resistance to ampicillin, carbenicillin, and related antibiotics
   6290..6878    +  rep_origin     ori: high-copy-number ColE1/pMB1/pBR322/pUC origin of replication
   6924..7047    -  CDS            TcR (fragment): tetracycline efflux protein; tet; confers resistance to tetracycline
   7085..7382    +  promoter       SV40 promoter: SV40 enhancer and early promoter
   7404..7802    +  CDS            BSD: blasticidin S deaminase; Aspergillus terreus BSD; confers resistance to blasticidin
   7846..7980    +  polyA_signal   SV40 poly(A) signal: SV40 polyadenylation signal
   8102..8154    -  misc_feature   bom (fragment): basis of mobility region from pBR322
   8285..8378    +  ncRNA          Retro dr1: Accession: RF00214 - Retrovirus direct repeat 1 (dr1)
   8414..8675    +  promoter       RSV promoter: Rous sarcoma virus enhancer/promoter
   8701..8761    +  promoter       SV40 promoter (fragment): SV40 early promoter
   8792..9364    +  intron         β-globin intron: intron from rabbit β-globin gene
   9419..9437    +  promoter       T7 promoter: promoter for bacteriophage T7 RNA polymerase
   9448..10068   +  CDS            tetR: TETR2_ECOLX - Experimental evidence at protein level: Swiss-Prot protein existence level 1. TetR is the repressor of the tetracycline resistance element; its N-terminal region forms a helix-turn-helix structure and binds DNA. Binding of tetracycline to TetR reduces the repressor affinity for the tetracycline resistance gene (tetA) promoter operator sites. From Escherichia coli.
  10110..10231   +  polyA_signal   SV40 poly(A) signal: SV40 polyadenylation signal
  10286..10665   +  enhancer       CMV enhancer: human cytomegalovirus immediate early enhancer
  10666..10869   +  promoter       CMV promoter: human cytomegalovirus (CMV) immediate early promoter
  10871..10890   +  promoter       PLtetO-1 promoter (fragment): modified phage lambda PL promoter with tet operator sites (Lutz and Bujard, 1997)
  10892..10911   +  promoter       PLtetO-1 promoter (fragment): modified phage lambda PL promoter with tet operator sites (Lutz and Bujard, 1997)
  10919..10952   +  promoter       TRE3GV promoter (fragment): 3rd-generation Tet-responsive promoter that can be activated by binding of Tet-On® 3G, optimized for retroviral and lentiviral vectors
  11068..11085   +  CDS            9xHis (fragment): 9xHis affinity tag
  11086..11628   +  CDS            MGMT (fragment): MGMT_HUMAN - Experimental evidence at protein level: Swiss-Prot protein existence level 1. Involved in the cellular defense against the biological effects of O6-methylguanine (O6-MeG) and O4-methylthymine (O4-MeT) in DNA. Repairs the methylated nucleobase in DNA by stoichiometrically transferring the methyl group to a cysteine residue in the enzyme. This is a suicide reaction: the enzyme is irreversibly inactivated. From Homo sapiens (Human).
  11671..11695   +  protein_bind   attB1: mutant version of attB; recombination site for the Gateway® BP reaction BP Clonase™
  11698..14292   +  CDS            CEP97: CEP97_HUMAN - Also known as LRRIQ2. Experimental evidence at protein level: Swiss-Prot protein existence level 1. Acts as a key negative regulator of ciliogenesis in collaboration with CCP110 by capping the mother centriole thereby preventing cilia formation. Required for recruitment of CCP110 to the centrosome. From Homo sapiens (Human).
  14300..14      -  protein_bind   attB2 (across the origin): mutant version of attB; recombination site for the Gateway® BP reaction BP Clonase™
>Addgene plasmid #136849 | pEBTetBl-CLIP-Cep97 | addgene full sequence | sequence record 276290 | Addgene NGS Result
TTGTACAAAGTGGTGATGGCAGCTAGCGGCGCGCCCGGCCGCTCGAGTCTAGAGGGCCCGTTTAAACCCG
CTGATCAGCCTCGACTGTGCCTTCTAGTTGCCAGCCATCTGTTGTTTGCCCCTCCCCCGTGCCTTCCTTG
ACCCTGGAAGGTGCCACTCCCACTGTCCTTTCCTAATAAAATGAGGAAATTGCATCGCATTGTCTGAGTA
GGTGTCATTCTATTCTGGGGGGTGGGGTGGGGCAGGACAGCAAGGGGGAGGATTGGGAAGACAATAGCAG
GCTAGAGGATCGATCCCCGCCCCGGACGAACTAAACCTGACTACGACATCTCTGCCCCTTCTTCGCGGGG
CAGTGCATGTAATCCCTTCAGTTGGTTGGTACAACTTGCCAACTGGGCCCTGTTCCACATGTGACACGGG
GGGGGACCAAACACAAAGGGGTTCTCTGACTGTAGTTGACATCCTTATAAATGGATGTGCACATTTGCCA
ACACTGAGTGGCTTTCATCCTGGAGCAGACTTTGCAGTCTGTGGACTGCAACACAACATTGCCTTTATGT
GTAACTCTTGGCTGAAGCTCTTACACCAATGCTGGGGGACATGTACCTCCCAGGGGCCCAGGAAGACTAC
GGGAGGCTACACCAACGTCAATCAGAGGGGCCTGTGTAGCTACCGATAAGCGGACCCTCAAGAGGGCATT
AGCAATAGTGTTTATAAGGCCCCCTTGTTAACCCTAAACGGGTAGCATATGCTTCCCGGGTAGTAGTATA
TACTATCCAGACTAACCCTAATTCAATAGCATATGTTACCCAACGGGAAGCATATGCTATCGAATTAGGG
TTAGTAAAAGGGTCCTAAGGAACAGCGATATCTCCCACCCCATGAGCTGTCACGGTTTTATTTACATGGG
GTCAGGATTCCACGAGGGTAGTGAACCATTTTAGTCACAAGGGCAGTGGCTGAAGATCAAGGAGCGGGCA
GTGAACTCTCCTGAATCTTCGCCTGCTTCTTCATTCTCCTTCGTTTAGCTAATAGAATAACTGCTGAGTT
GTGAACAGTAAGGTGTATGTGAGGTGCTCGAAAACAAGGTTTCAGGTGACGCCCCCAGAATAAAATTTGG
ACGGGGGGTTCAGTGGTGGCATTGTGCTATGACACCAATATAACCCTCACAAACCCCTTGGGCAATAAAT
ACTAGTGTAGGAATGAAACATTCTGAATATCTTTAACAATAGAAATCCATGGGGTGGGGACAAGCCGTAA
AGACTGGATGTCCATCTCACACGAATTTATGGCTATGGGCAACACATAATCCTAGTGCAATATGATACTG
GGGTTATTAAGATGTGTCCCAGGCAGGGACCAAGACAGGTGAACCATGTTGTTACACTCTATTTGTAACA
AGGGGAAAGAGAGTGGACGCCGACAGCAGCGGACTCCACTGGTTGTCTCTAACACCCCCGAAAATTAAAC
GGGGCTCCACGCCAATGGGGCCCATAAACAAAGACAAGTGGCCACTCTTTTTTTTGAAATTGTGGAGTGG
GGGCACGCGTCAGCCCCCACACGCCGCCCTGCGGTTTTGGACTGTAAAATAAGGGTGTAATAACTTGGCT
GATTGTAACCCCGCTAACCACTGCGGTCAAACCACTTGCCCACAAAACCACTAATGGCACCCCGGGGAAT
ACCTGCATAAGTAGGTGGGCGGGCCAAGATAGGGGCGCGATTGCTGCGATCTGGAGGACAAATTACACAC
ACTTGCGCCTGAGCGCCAAGCACAGGGTTGTTGGTCCTCATATTCACGAGGTCGCTGAGAGCACGGTGGG
CTAATGTTGCCATGGGTAGCATATACTACCCAAATATCTGGATAGCATATGCTATCCTAATCTATATCTG
GGTAGCATAGGCTATCCTAATCTATATCTGGGTAGTATATGCTATCCTAATCTGTATCCGGGTAGCATAT
GCTATCCTAATAGAGATTAGGGTAGTATATGCTATCCTAATTTATATCTGGGTAGCATATACTACCCAAA
TATCTGGATAGCATATGCTATCCTAATCTATATCTGGGTAGCATATGCTATCCTAATCTATATCTGGGTA
GCATAGGCTATCCTAATCTATATCTGGGTAGCATATGCTATCCTAATCTATATCTGGGTAGTATATGCTA
TCCTAATTTATATCTGGGTAGCATAGGCTATCCTAATCTATATCTGGGTAGCATATGCTATCCTAATCTA
TATCTGGGTAGTATATGCTATCCTAATCTGTATCCGGGTAGCATATGCTATCCTCATGCATATACAGTCA
GCATATGATACCCAGTAGTAGAGTGGGAGTGCTATCCTTTGCATATGCCGCCACCTCCCAAGGGGGCGTG
AATTTTCGCTGCTTGTCCTTTTCCTGCTGGTTGCTCCCATTCTTAGGTGAATTTAAGGAGGCCAGGCTAA
AGCCGTCGCATGTCTGATTGCTCACCAGGTAAATGTCGCTAATGTTTTCCAACGCGAGAAGGTGTTGAGC
GCGGAGCTGAGTGACGTGACAACATGGGTATGCCCAATTGCCCCATGTTGGGAGGACGAAAATGGTGACA
AGACAGATGGCCAGAAATACACCAACAGCACGCATGATGTCTACTGGGGATTTATTCTTTAGTGCGGGGG
AATACACGGCTTTTAATACGATTGAGGGCGTCTCCTAACAAGTTACATCACTCCTGCCCTTCCTCACCCT
CATCTCCATCACCTCCTTCATCTCCGTCATCTCCGTCATCACCCTCCGCGGCAGCCCCTTCCACCATAGG
TGGAAACCAGGGAGGCAAATCTACTCCATCGTCAAAGCTGCACACAGTCACCCTGATATTGCAGGTAGGA
GCGGGCTTTGTCATAACAAGGTCCTTAATCGCATCCTTCAAAACCTCAGCAAATATATGAGTTTGTAAAA
AGACCATGAAATAACAGACAATGGACTCCCTTAGCGGGCCAGGTTGTGGGCCGGGTCCAGGGGCCATTCC
AAAGGGGAGACGACTCAATGGTGTAAGACGACATTGTGGAATAGCAAGGGCAGTTCCTCGCCTTAGGTTG
TAAAGGGAGGTCTTACTACCTCCATATACGAACACACCGGCGACCCAAGTTCCTTCGTCGGTAGTCCTTT
CTACGTGACTCCTAGCCAGGAGAGCTCTTAAACCTTCTGCAATGTTCTCAAATTTCGGGTTGGAACCTCC
TTGACCACGATGCTTTCCAAACCACCCTCCTTTTTTGCGCCTGCCTCCATCACCCTGACCCCGGGGTCCA
GTGCTTGGGCCTTCTCCTGGGTCATCTGCGGGGCCCTGCTCTATCGCTCCCGGGGGCACGTCAGGCTCAC
CATCTGGGCCACCTTCTTGGTGGTATTCAAAATAATCGGCTTCCCCTACAGGGTGGAAAAATGGCCTTCT
ACCTGGAGGGGGCCTGCGCGGTGGAGACCCGGATGATGATGACTGACTACTGGGACTCCTGGGCCTCTTT
TCTCCACGTCCACGACCTCTCCCCCTGGCTCTTTCACGACTTCCCCCCCTGGCTCTTTCACGTCCTCTAC
CCCGGCGGCCTCCACTACCTCCTCGACCCCGGCCTCCACTACCTCCTCGACCCCGGCCTCCACTGCCTCC
TCGACCCCGGCCTCCACCTCCTGCTCCTGCCCCTCCTGCTCCTGCCCCTCCTCCTGCTCCTGCCCCTCCT
GCCCCTCCTGCTCCTGCCCCTCCTGCCCCTCCTGCTCCTGCCCCTCCTGCCCCTCCTGCTCCTGCCCCTC
CTGCCCCTCCTCCTGCTCCTGCCCCTCCTGCCCCTCCTCCTGCTCCTSCCCCTCCTGCCCCTCCTGCTCC
TGCCCCTCCTGCCCCTCCTGCTCCTGCCCCTCCTGCCCCTCCTGCTCCTGCCCCTCCTGCTCCTGCCCCT
CCTGCTCCTGCCCCTCCTGCTCCTGCCCCTCCTGCCCCTCCTCCCCCTCCTCCTSCTCCTGCCCCTCCTG
CTCCTGAGCCTCCTGCCCCTCCTGCCCCTCCTGCTCCTGCCCCTCCTCCTGCTCCTGCCCCTCCTGCCCC
TCCTGCYCCTCCTCCTSCTCCTGCCCCTCCTGCCCCTCCTCCTGCTCCTGCCCCTCCTCCTGCTCCTGCC
CCTCCTGCCCCTCCTGCCCCTCCTCCTGCTCCTGCCCCTCCTGCCCCTCCTCCTSCTCCTGCCCCTCCTC
CTGCTCCTGCCCCTCCTGCCCCTCCTGCCCCTCCTCCTGCTCCTGCCCCTCCTCCTGCTCCTGCCCCTCC
TGCNNCTCCTGCCCCTCCTGCCCCTCCTCCTGCTCCTGCCCCTCCTCCTGCTCCTGCCCCTCCTGCTCCT
GCCCCTCCCGCTCCTGCTCCTGCTCCTGTTCCACCGTGGGTCCCTTTGCAGCCAATGCAACTTGGACGTT
TTTGGGGTCTCCGGACACCATCTCTATGTCTTGGCCCTGATCCTGAGCCGCCCGGGGCTCCTGGTCTTCC
GCCTCCTCGTCCTCGTCCTCTTCCCCGTCCTCGTCCATGGTTATCACCCCCTCTTCTTTGAGGTCCACTG
CCGCCGGAGCCTTCTGGTCCAGATGTGTCTCCCTTCTCTCCTAGGCCATTTCCAGGTCCTGTACCTGGCC
CCTCGTCAGACATGATTCACACTAAAAGAGATCAATAGACATCTTTATTAGACGACGCTCAGTGAATACA
GGGAGTGCAGACTCCTGCCCCCTCCAACAGCCCCCCCACCCTCATCCCCTTCATGGTCGCTGTCAGACAG
ATCCAGGTCTGAAAATTCCCCATCCTCCGAACCATCCTCGTCCTCATCACCAATTACTCGCAGCCCGGAA
AACTCCCGCTGAACATCCTCAAGATTTGCGTCCTGAGCCTCAAGCCAGGCCTCAAATTCCTCGTCCCCCT
TTTTGCTGGACGGTAGGGATGGGGATTCTCGGGACCCCTCCTCTTCCTCTTCAAGGTCACCAGACAGAGA
TGCTACTGGGGCAACGGAAGAAAAGCTGGGTGCGGCCTGTGAGGATCAGCTTATCGATGATAAGCTGTCA
AACATGAGAATTCTTGAAGACGAAAGGGCCTCGTGATACGCCTATTTTTATAGGTTAATGTCATGATAAT
AATGGTTTCTTAGACGTCAGGTGGCACTTTTCGGGGAAATGTGCGCGGAACCCCTATTTGTTTATTTTTC
TAAATACATTCAAATATGTATCCGCTCATGAGACAATAACCCTGATAAATGCTTCAATAATATTGAAAAA
GGAAGAGTATGAGTATTCAACATTTCCGTGTCGCCCTTATTCCCTTTTTTGCGGCATTTTGCCTTCCTGT
TTTTGCTCACCCAGAAACGCTGGTGAAAGTAAAAGATGCTGAAGATCAGTTGGGTGCACGAGTGGGTTAC
ATCGAACTGGATCTCAACAGCGGTAAGATCCTTGAGAGTTTTCGCCCCGAAGAACGTTTTCCAATGATGA
GCACTTTTAAAGTTCTGCTATGTGGCGCGGTATTATCCCGTGTTGACGCCGGGCAAGAGCAACTCGGTCG
CCGCATACACTATTCTCAGAATGACTTGGTTGAGTACTCACCAGTCACAGAAAAGCATCTTACGGATGGC
ATGACAGTAAGAGAATTATGCAGTGCTGCCATAACCATGAGTGATAACACTGCGGCCAACTTACTTCTGA
CAACGATCGGAGGACCGAAGGAGCTAACCGCTTTTTTGCACAACATGGGGGATCATGTAACTCGCCTTGA
TCGTTGGGAACCGGAGCTGAATGAAGCCATACCAAACGACGAGCGTGACACCACGATGCCTGCAGCAATG
GCAACAACGTTGCGCAAACTATTAACTGGCGAACTACTTACTCTAGCTTCCCGGCAACAATTAATAGACT
GGATGGAGGCGGATAAAGTTGCAGGACCACTTCTGCGCTCGGCCCTTCCGGCTGGCTGGTTTATTGCTGA
TAAATCTGGAGCCGGTGAGCGTGGGTCTCGCGGTATCATTGCAGCACTGGGGCCAGATGGTAAGCCCTCC
CGTATCGTAGTTATCTACACGACGGGGAGTCAGGCAACTATGGATGAACGAAATAGACAGATCGCTGAGA
TAGGTGCCTCACTGATTAAGCATTGGTAACTGTCAGACCAAGTTTACTCATATATACTTTAGATTGATTT
AAAACTTCATTTTTAATTTAAAAGGATCTAGGTGAAGATCCTTTTTGATAATCTCATGACCAAAATCCCT
TAACGTGAGTTTTCGTTCCACTGAGCGTCAGACCCCGTAGAAAAGATCAAAGGATCTTCTTGAGATCCTT
TTTTTCTGCGCGTAATCTGCTGCTTGCAAACAAAAAAACCACCGCTACCAGCGGTGGTTTGTTTGCCGGA
TCAAGAGCTACCAACTCTTTTTCCGAAGGTAACTGGCTTCAGCAGAGCGCAGATACCAAATACTGTCCTT
CTAGTGTAGCCGTAGTTAGGCCACCACTTCAAGAACTCTGTAGCACCGCCTACATACCTCGCTCTGCTAA
TCCTGTTACCAGTGGCTGCTGCCAGTGGCGATAAGTCGTGTCTTACCGGGTTGGACTCAAGACGATAGTT
ACCGGATAAGGCGCAGCGGTCGGGCTGAACGGGGGGTTCGTGCACACAGCCCAGCTTGGAGCGAACGACC
TACACCGAACTGAGATACCTACAGCGTGAGCTATGAGAAAGCGCCACGCTTCCCGAAGGGAGAAAGGCGG
ACAGGTATCCGGTAAGCGGCAGGGTCGGAACAGGAGAGCGCACGAGGGAGCTTCCAGGGGGAAACGCCTG
GTATCTTTATAGTCCTGTCGGGTTTCGCCACCTCTGACTTGAGCGTCGATTTTTGTGATGCTCGTCAGGG
GGGCGGAGCCTATGGAAAAACGCCAGCAACGCGGCCTTTTTACGGTTCCTGGCCTTTTGCTGGCCTTGAA
GCTGTCCCTGATGGTCGTCATCTACCTGCCTGGACAGCATGGCCTGCAACGCGGGCATCCCGATGCCGCC
GGAAGCGAGAAGAATCATAATGGGGAAGGCCATCCAGCCTCGCGTCGAACTAGATGATCCGGCTGTGGAA
TGTGTGTCAGTTAGGGTGTGGAAAGTCCCCAGGCTCCCCAGCAGGCAGAAGTATGCAAAGCATGCATCTC
AATTAGTCAGCAACCAGGTGTGGAAAGTCCCCAGGCTCCCCAGCAGGCAGAAGTATGCAAAGCATGCATC
TCAATTAGTCAGCAACCATAGTCCCGCCCCTAACTCCGCCCATCCCGCCCCTAACTCCGCCCAGTTCCGC
CCATTCTCCGCCCCATGGCTGACTAATTTTTTTTATTTATGCAGAGGCCGAGGCCGCCTCGGCCTCTGAG
CTATTCCAGAAGTAGTGAGGAGGCTTTTTTGGAGGGTGACCGCCACGACCGGTATGGCCAAGCCTTTGTC
TCAAGAAGAATCCACCCTCATTGAAAGAGCAACGGCTACAATCAACAGCATCCCCATCTCTGAAGACTAC
AGCGTCGCCAGCGCAGCTCTCTCTAGCGACGGCCGCATCTTCACTGGTGTCAATGTATATCATTTTACTG
GGGGACCTTGTGCAGAACTCGTGGTGCTGGGCACTGCTGCTGCTGCGGCAGCTGGCAACCTGACTTGTAT
CGTCGCGATCGGAAATGAGAACAGGGGCATCTTGAGCCCCTGCGGACGGTGCCGACAGGTGCTTCTCGAT
CTGCATCCTGGGATCAAAGCCATAGTGAAGGACAGTGATGGACAGCCGACGGCAGTTGGGATTCGTGAAT
TGCTGCCCTCTGGTTATGTGTGGGAGGGCTAACGGTCCGACGCGGCCCGACGGGTCCGAGGGGGGTCGAC
CTCGAAACTTGTTTATTGCAGCTTATAATGGTTACAAATAAAGCAATAGCATCACAAATTTCACAAATAA
AGCATTTTTTTCACTGCATTCTAGTTGTGGTTTGTCCAAACTCATCAATGTATCTTATCATGTCTGGATC
TGATCCGAACCCCTTCCTCGACCAATTCTCATGTTTGACAGCTTATCATCGCAGATCCGGGCAACGTTGT
TGCCATTGCTCGACCAATTCTCATGTTTGACAGCTTATCATCGCAGATCCGTATGGTGCACTCTCAGTAC
AATCTGCTCTGATGCCGCATAGTTAAGCCAGTATCTGCTCCCTGCTTGTGTGTTGGAGGTCGCTGAGTAG
TGCGCGAGCAAAATTTAAGCTACAACAAGGCAAGGCTTGACCGACAATTGCATGAAGAATCTGCTTAGGG
TTAGGCGTTTTGCGCTGCTTCGCGATGTACGGGCCAGATATACGCGTATCTGAGGGGACTAGGGTGTGTT
TAGGCGAAAAGCGGGGCTTCGGTTGTACGCGGTTAGGAGTCCCCTCAGGATATAGTAGTTTCGCTTTTGC
ATAGGGAGGGGGAAATGTAGTCTTATGCAATACTCTTGTAGTCTTGCAACATGGTAACGATGAGTTAGCA
ACATGCCTTACAAGGAGAGAAAAAGCACCGTGCATGCCGATTGGTGGAAGTAAGGTGGTACGATCGTGCC
TTATTAGGAAGGCAACAGACGGGTCTGACATGGATTGGACGAACCACTGAATTCCGCATTGCAGAGATAT
TGTATTTAAGTGCCTAGCTCGATACAATAAACGCCATTTGACCATTCACCACATTGGTGTGCACCTCCAA
GCTGGCCGGGGATCCTCTAGGGCCTCTGAGCTATTCCAGAAGTAGTGAAGAGGCTTTTTTGGAGGCCTAG
GCTTTTGCAAAAAGCTCCGGATCGATCCTGAGAACTTCAGGGTGAGTTTGGGGACCCTTGATTGTTCTTT
CTTTTTCGCTATTGTAAAATTCATGTTATATGGAGGGGGCAAAGTTTTCAGGGTGTTGTTTAGAATGGGA
AGATGTCCCTTGTATCACCATGGACCCTCATGATAATTTTGTTTCTTTCACTTTCTACTCTGTTGACAAC
CATTGTCTCCTCTTATTTTCTTTTCATTTTCTGTAACTTTTTCGTTAAACTTTAGCTTGCATTTGTAACG
AATTTTTAAATTCACTTTTGTTTATTTGTCAGATTGTAAGTACTTTCTCTAATCACTTTTTTTTCAAGGC
AATCAGGGTATATTATATTGTACTTCAGCACAGTTTTAGAGAACAATTGTTATAATTAAATGATAAGGTA
GAATATTTCTGCATATAAATTCTGGCTGGCGTGGAAATATTCTTATTGGTAGAAACAACTACATCCTGGT
CATCATCCTGCCTTTCTCTTTATGGTTACAATGATATACACTGTTTGAGATGAGGATAAAATACTCTGAG
TCCAAACCGGGCCCCTCTGCTAACCATGTTCATGCCTTCTTCTTTTTCCTACAGCTCCTGGGCAACGTGC
TGGTTATTGTGCTGTCTCATCATTTTGGCAAAGAATTGTAATACGACTCACTATAGGGCGAATTGATATG
TCTAGATTAGATAAAAGTAAAGTGATTAACAGCGCATTAGAGCTGCTTAATGAGGTCGGAATCGAAGGTT
TAACAACCCGTAAACTCGCCCAGAAGCTAGGTGTAGAGCAGCCTACATTGTATTGGCATGTAAAAAATAA
GCGGGCTTTGCTCGACGCCTTAGCCATTGAGATGTTAGATAGGCACCATACTCACTTTTGCCCTTTAGAA
GGGGAAAGCTGGCAAGATTTTTTACGTAATAACGCTAAAAGTTTTAGATGTGCTTTACTAAGTCATCGCG
ATGGAGCAAAAGTACATTTAGGTACACGGCCTACAGAAAAACAGTATGAAACTCTCGAAAATCAATTAGC
CTTTTTATGCCAACAAGGTTTTTCACTAGAGAATGCATTATATGCACTCAGCGCTGTGGGGCATTTTACT
TTAGGTTGCGTATTGGAAGATCAAGAGCATCAAGTCGCTAAAGAAGAAAGGGAAACACCTACTACTGATA
GTATGCCGCCATTATTACGACAAGCTATCGAATTATTTGATCACCAAGGTGCAGAGCCAGCCTTCTTATT
CGGCCTTGAATTGATCATATGCGGATTAGAAAAACAACTTAAATGTGAAAGTGGGTCCGCGTACAGCGGA
TCCCGGGAATTCAGATCTTATTAAAGCAGAACTTGTTTATTGCAGCTTATAATGGTTACAAATAAAGCAA
TAGCATCACAAATTTCACAAATAAAGCATTTTTTTCACTGCATTCTAGTTGTGGTTTGTCCAAACTCATC
AATGTATCTTATCATGTCTGGTCGAATCCATGGCGCAGAACTGGTAGGTATGGAAGATCCGCGTTGACAT
TGATTATTGACTAGTTATTAATAGTAATCAATTACGGGGTCATTAGTTCATAGCCCATATATGGAGTTCC
GCGTTACATAACTTACGGTAAATGGCCCGCCTGGCTGACCGCCCAACGACCCCCGCCCATTGACGTCAAT
AATGACGTATGTTCCCATAGTAACGCCAATAGGGACTTTCCATTGACGTCAATGGGTGGAGTATTTACGG
TAAACTGCCCACTTGGCAGTACATCAAGTGTATCATATGCCAAGTACGCCCCCTATTGACGTCAATGACG
GTAAATGGCCCGCCTGGCATTATGCCCAGTACATGACCTTATGGGACTTTCCTACTTGGCAGTACATCTA
CGTATTAGTCATCGCTATTACCATGGTGATGCGGTTTTGGCAGTACATCAATGGGCGTGGATAGCGGTTT
GACTCACGGGGATTTCCAAGTCTCCACCCCATTGACGTCAATGGGAGTTTGTTTTGGCACCAAAATCAAC
GGGACTTTCCAAAATGTCGTAACAACTCCGCCCCATTGACGCAAATGGGCGGTAGGCGTGTACGGTGGGA
GGTCTATATAAGCAGAGCTCTCCCTATCAGTGATAGAGATCTCCCTATCAGTGATAGAGATCGTCGACGA
GCTCGTTTAGTGAACCGTCAGATCGCCTGGAGACGCCATCCACGCTGTTTTGACCTCCATAGAAGACACC
GGGACCGATCCAGCCTCCGGACTCTAGCGTTTAAACTTAAGCTTACCACCATGGATTATAAAGACGATGA
TGACAAGCACCACCACCACCACCACGACAAGGATTGTGAAATGAAACGCACCACACTGGACAGCCCTTTG
GGGAAGCTGGAGCTGTCTGGTTGTGAGCAGGGTCTGCACGAAATAATTTTTCTGGGCAAGGGGACGTCTG
CAGCTGATGCCGTGGAGGTCCCAGCCCCCGCTGCGGTTCTCGGAGGTCCGGAGCCCCTGATACAGGCTAC
AGCCTGGCTGAATGCCTATTTCCACCAGCCCGAGGCTATCGAAGAGTTCCCCGTGCCGGCTCTTCACCAT
CCCGTTTTCCAGCAAGAGTCGTTCACCAGACAGGTGTTATGGAAGCTGCTGAAGGTTGTGAAATTCGGAG
AAGTGATTTCTGAGTCACACTTAGCAGCCCTGGTAGGCAACCCCGCAGCCACGGCAGCAGTGAATACGGC
ACTGGATGGCAATCCTGTCCCTATCCTGATCCCGTGCCACAGAGTGGTCCAGGGGGATTCGGATGTGGGG
CCGTACCTTGGTGGACTGGCCGTGAAGGAATGGCTTCTGGCCCATGAAGGCCACCGGTTGGGGAAGCCAG
GCTTGGGATTCGAACTGGAGGTGCTGTTCCAGGGCCCCGGTACCGCCATCACAAGTTTGTACAAAAAAGC
AGGCTTAATGGCGGTGGCGCGCGTGGACGCGGCTTTGCCTCCCGGAGAAGGATCAGTGGTCAATTGGTCA
GGACAGGGACTACAGAAATTAGGTCCAAATTTACCCTGTGAAGCTGATATTCACACTTTGATTCTGGATA
AAAATCAGATTATTAAATTGGAAAATCTGGAGAAATGCAAACGATTAATACAGTTATCAGTAGCTAATAA
TCGGCTGGTTCGGATGATGGGTGTGGCCAAGCTGACGTTGCTTCGTGTATTAAATTTGCCTCATAATAGC
ATTGGCTGTGTGGAAGGGCTAAAGGAACTAGTACATCTGGAATGGCTGAATTTGGCAGGAAATAATCTTA
AGGCCATGGAACAGATCAATAGCTGCACAGCTCTACAGCATCTCGATTTATCAGACAATAATATATCCCA
GATAGGTGATCTATCTAAATTGGTATCCCTGAAAACCCTGCTTTTACATGGAAACATCATCACCTCTCTT
AGAATGGCACCTGCTTACCTACCCAGAAGTCTTGCTATACTTTCTTTGGCAGAAAATGAAATCCGAGACT
TAAATGAGATCTCTTTTTTGGCATCCTTAACTGAATTGGAACAGTTGTCGATTATGAACAATCCTTGTGT
GATGGCAACACCATCCATCCCAGGATTTGACTATCGGCCGTACATCGTCAGCTGGTGCCTAAACCTCAGA
GTCCTAGATGGATATGTGATTTCTCAGAAGGAAAGTTTGAAAGCTGAATGGCTCTATAGTCAAGGCAAGG
GGAGAGCATATCGGCCTGGCCAGCACATCCAGCTTGTCCAATATCTGGCTACAGTCTGCCCCCTCACTTC
TACACTAGGTCTTCAAACTGCAGAGGATGCCAAACTAGAGAAGATTTTGAGCAAACAGAGGTTTCACCAG
AGGCAGTTGATGAACCAAAGCCAAAATGAAGAGTTGTCTCCTCTTGTTCCTGTTGAAACAAGGGCATCCC
TTATTCCTGAGCATTCAAGCCCTGTTCAAGATTGCCAGATATCCCAGGAAAGTGAACCCGTCATTCAAGT
GAATTCTTGGGTTGGGATAAACAGTAATGATGATCAGTTATTTGCGGTTAAGAATAATTTTCCAGCCTCT
GTACACACTACGAGATATTCTCGAAATGATCTGCACCTGGAAGACATACAGACGGATGAGGACAAGTTAA
ACTGTAGTCTTCTCTCTTCAGAGTCTACTTTTATGCCAGTTGCATCAGGACTGTCTCCACTATCACCTAC
AGTTGAGCTGAGGCTGCAGGGCATTAACTTGGGCCTAGAAGATGATGGTGTTGCAGATGAATCTGTGAAA
GGGCTGGAAAGCCAGGTGTTGGATAAGGAAGAGGAACAGCCTTTATGGGCTGCAAATGAGAATTCTGTTC
AAATGATGAGAAGTGAAATCAATACAGAGGTAAATGAGAAAGCTGGACTATTACCTTGTCCTGAGCCAAC
AATAATCAGTGCTATCTTGAAGGATGATAACCACAGTCTTACATTTTTTCCTGAGTCAACTGAGCAGAAA
CAATCAGACATAAAGAAACCAGAAAATACACAACCAGAAAATAAAGAAACCATATCTCAAGCAACTTCAG
AGAAACTTCCCATGATTTTAACCCAGAGATCTGTTGCTTTGGGACAAGACAAAGTTGCCCTTCAGAAATT
AAATGATGCAGCCACCAAGCTTCAGGCCTGTTGGCGGGGATTTTATGCCAGGAACTACAACCCTCAAGCC
AAAGATGTGCGTTACGAAATCCGGCTACGCAGAATGCAAGAGCACATTGTCTGCTTAACTGATGAAATAA
GGAGATTACGAAAAGAAAGAGATGAAGAACGTATTAAAAAATTTGTACAAGAAGAAGCTTTCAGATTCCT
TTGGAACCAGGTAAGGTCTCTACAGGTTTGGCAACAGACAGTGGACCAACGTCTAAGTTCCTGGCATACT
GATGTTCCTCCTATATCAAGTACTCTTGTGCCATCGAAACATCCATTATTTACCCAAAGCCAGGAGTCCT
CTTGTGATCAAAATGCTGATTGGTTTATTGCTTCTGATGTAGCTCCTCAAGAGAAATCATTACCAGAATT
TCCAGACTCTGGTTTTCATTCCTCTCTAACAGAACAAGTTCATTCATTGCAGCATTCTTTGGATTTTGAG
AAAAGTTCCACAGAAGGCAGTGAAAGCTCCATAATGGGGAATTCCATTGACACAGTCAGATATGGCAAAG
AATCAGATTTAGGGGATGTTAGTGAAGAACATGGTGAATGGAATAAGGAAAGCTCAAATAACGAGCAGGA
CAATAGTCTGCTTGAACAGTATTTAACTTCAGTTCAACAGCTGGAAGATGCTGATGAGAGGACCAATTTT
GATACAGAGACAAGAGATAGCAAACTTCACATTGCTTGTTTCCCAGTACAGTTAGATACATTGTCTGACG
GTGCTTCTGTAGATGAGAGTCATGGCATATCTCCTCCTTTGCAAGGTGAAATTAGCCAGACACAAGAGAA
TTCTAAATTAAATGCAGAAGTTCAAGGGCAGCAGCCAGAATGTGATTCTACATTTCAGCTATTGCATGTT
GGTGTTACTGTGTAATGATACCCAGCTTTC
