>Addgene plasmid #136849 | pEBTetBl-CLIP-Cep97 | depositor partial sequence | sequence record 264127 | Insert
ATGGGCGGTAGGCGTGTACGGTGGGAGGTCTATATAAGCAGAGCTCTCCCTATCAGTGATAGAGATCTCC
CTATCAGTGATAGAGATCGTCGACGAGCTCGTTTAGTGAACCGTCAGATCGCCTGGAGACGCCATCCACG
CTGTTTTGACCTCCATAGAAGACACCGGGACCGATCCAGCCTCCGGACTCTAGCGTTTAAACTTAAGCTT
ACCACCATGGATTATAAAGACGATGATGACAAGCACCACCACCACCACCACGACAAGGATTGTGAAATGA
AACGCACCACACTGGACAGCCCTTTGGGGAAGCTGGAGCTGTCTGGTTGTGAGCAGGGTCTGCACGAAAT
AATTTTTCTGGGCAAGGGGACGTCTGCAGCTGATGCCGTGGAGGTCCCAGCCCCCGCTGCGGTTCTCGGA
GGTCCGGAGCCCCTGATACAGGCTACAGCCTGGCTGAATGCCTATTTCCACCAGCCCGAGGCTATCGAAG
AGTTCCCCGTGCCGGCTCTTCACCATCCCGTTTTCCAGCAAGAGTCGTTCACCAGACAGGTGTTATGGAA
GCTGCTGAAGGTTGTGAAATTCGGAGAAGTGATTTCTGAGTCACACTTAGCAGCCCTGGTAGGCAACCCC
GCAGCCACGGCAGCAGTGAATACGGCACTGGATGGCAATCCTGTCCCTATCCTGATCCCGTGCCACAGAG
TGGTCCAGGGGGATTCGGATGTGGGGCCGTACCTTGGTGGACTGGCCGTGAAGGAATGGCTTCTGGCCCA
TGAAGGCCACCGGTTGGGGAAGCCAGGCTTGGGATTCGAACTGGAGGTGCTGTTCCAGGGCCCCGGTACC
GCCATCACAAGTTTGTACAAAAAAGCAGGCTTAATGGCGGTGGCGCGCGTGGACGCGGCTTTGCCTCCCG
GAGAAGGATCAGTGGTCAATTGGTCAGGACAGGGACTACAGAAATTAGGTCCAAATTTACCCTGTGAAGC
TGATATTCACACTTTGATTCTGGATAAAAATCAGATTATTAAATTGGAAAATCTGGAGAAATGCAAACGA
TTAATACAGTTATCAGTAGCTAATAATCGGCTGGTTCGGATGATGGGTGTGGCCAAGCTGACGTTGCTTC
GTGTATTAAATTTGCCTCATAATAGCATTGGCTGTGTGGAAGGGCTAAAGGAACTAGTACATCTGGAATG
GCTGAATTTGGCAGGAAATAATCTTAAGGCCATGGAACAGATCAATAGCTGCACAGCTCTACAGCATCTC
GATTTATCAGACAATAATATATCCCAGATAGGTGATCTATCTAAATTGGTATCCCTGAAAACCCTGCTTT
TACATGGAAACATCATCACCTCTCTTAGAATGGCACCTGCTTACCTACCCAGAAGTCTTGCTATACTTTC
TTTGGCAGAAAATGAAATCCGAGACTTAAATGAGATCTCTTTTTTGGCATCCTTAACTGAATTGGAACAG
TTGTCGATTATGAACAATCCTTGTGTGATGGCAACACCATCCATCCCAGGATTTGACTATCGGCCGTACA
TCGTCAGCTGGTGCCTAAACCTCAGAGTCCTAGATGGATATGTGATTTCTCAGAAGGAAAGTTTGAAAGC
TGAATGGCTCTATAGTCAAGGCAAGGGGAGAGCATATCGGCCTGGCCAGCACATCCAGCTTGTCCAATAT
CTGGCTACAGTCTGCCCCCTCACTTCTACACTAGGTCTTCAAACTGCAGAGGATGCCAAACTAGAGAAGA
TTTTGAGCAAACAGAGGTTTCACCAGAGGCAGTTGATGAACCAAAGCCAAAATGAAGAGTTGTCTCCTCT
TGTTCCTGTTGAAACAAGGGCATCCCTTATTCCTGAGCATTCAAGCCCTGTTCAAGATTGCCAGATATCC
CAGGAAAGTGAACCCGTCATTCAAGTGAATTCTTGGGTTGGGATAAACAGTAATGATGATCAGTTATTTG
CGGTTAAGAATAATTTTCCAGCCTCTGTACACACTACGAGATATTCTCGAAATGATCTGCACCTGGAAGA
CATACAGACGGATGAGGACAAGTTAAACTGTAGTCTTCTCTCTTCAGAGTCTACTTTTATGCCAGTTGCA
TCAGGACTGTCTCCACTATCACCTACAGTTGAGCTGAGGCTGCAGGGCATTAACTTGGGCCTAGAAGATG
ATGGTGTTGCAGATGAATCTGTGAAAGGGCTGGAAAGCCAGGTGTTGGATAAGGAAGAGGAACAGCCTTT
ATGGGCTGCAAATGAGAATTCTGTTCAAATGATGAGAAGTGAAATCAATACAGAGGTAAATGAGAAAGCT
GGACTATTACCTTGTCCTGAGCCAACAATAATCAGTGCTATCTTGAAGGATGATAACCACAGTCTTACAT
TTTTTCCTGAGTCAACTGAGCAGAAACAATCAGACATAAAGAAACCAGAAAATACACAACCAGAAAATAA
AGAAACCATATCTCAAGCAACTTCAGAGAAACTTCCCATGATTTTAACCCAGAGATCTGTTGCTTTGGGA
CAAGACAAAGTTGCCCTTCAGAAATTAAATGATGCAGCCACCAAGCTTCAGGCCTGTTGGCGGGGATTTT
ATGCCAGGAACTACAACCCTCAAGCCAAAGATGTGCGTTACGAAATCCGGCTACGCAGAATGCAAGAGCA
CATTGTCTGCTTAACTGATGAAATAAGGAGATTACGAAAAGAAAGAGATGAAGAACGTATTAAAAAATTT
GTACAAGAAGAAGCTTTCAGATTCCTTTGGAACCAGGTAAGGTCTCTACAGGTTTGGCAACAGACAGTGG
ACCAGCGTCTAAGTTCCTGGCATACTGATGTTCCTCCTATATCAAGTACTCTTGTGCCATCGAAACATCC
ATTATTTACCCAAAGCCAGGAGTCCTCTTGTGATCAAAATGCTGATTGGTTTATTGCTTCTGATGTAGCT
CCTCAAGAGAAATCATTACCAGAATTTCCAGACTCTGGTTTTCATTCCTCTCTAACAGAACAAGTTCATT
CATTGCAGCATTCTTTGGATTTTGAGAAAAGTTCCACAGAAGGCAGTGAAAGCTCCATAATGGGGAATTC
CATTGACACAGTCAGATATGGCAAAGAATCAGATTTAGGGGATGTTAGTGAAGAACATGGTGAATGGAAT
AAGGAAAGCTCAAATAACGAGCAGGACAATAGTCTGCTTGAACAGTATTTAACTTCAGTTCAACAGCTGG
AAGATGCTGATGAGAGGACCAATTTTGATACAGAGACAAGAGATAGCAAACTTCACATTGCTTGTTTCCC
AGTACAGTTAGATACATTGTCTGACGGTGCTTCTGTAGATGAGAGTCATGGCATATCTCCTCCTTTGCAA
GGTGAAATTAGCCAGACACAAGAGAATTCTAAATTAAATGCAGAAGTTCAAGGGCAGCAGCCAGAATGTG
ATTCTACATTTCAGCTATTGCATGTTGGTGTTACTGTGTAA
